>Addgene plasmid #79192 | pAB042a | depositor full sequence | sequence record 148313 | Full Sequence
TCAGATCCTTCCGTATTTAGCCAGTATGTTCTCTAGTGTGGTTCGTTGTTTTTGCGTGAGCCATGAGAAC
GAACCATTGAGATCATGCTTACTTTGCATGTCACTCAAAAATTTTGCCTCAAAACTGGTGAGCTGAATTT
TTGCAGTTAAAGCATCGTGTAGTGTTTTTCTTAGTCCGTTACGTAGGTAGGAATCTGATGTAATGGTTGT
TGGTATTTTGTCACCATTCATTTTTATCTGGTTGTTCTCAAGTTCGGTTACGAGATCCATTTGTCTATCT
AGTTCAACTTGGAAAATCAACGTATCAGTCGGGCGGCCTCGCTTATCAACCACCAATTTCATATTGCTGT
AAGTGTTTAAATCTTTACTTATTGGTTTCAAAACCCATTGGTTAAGCCTTTTAAACTCATGGTAGTTATT
TTCAAGCATTAACATGAACTTAAATTCATCAAGGCTAATCTCTATATTTGCCTTGTGAGTTTTCTTTTGT
GTTAGTTCTTTTAATAACCACTCATAAATCCTCATAGAGTATTTGTTTTCAAAAGACTTAACATGTTCCA
GATTATATTTTATGAATTTTTTTAACTGGAAAAGATAAGGCAATATCTCTTCACTAAAAACTAATTCTAA
TTTTTCGCTTGAGAACTTGGCATAGTTTGTCCACTGGAAAATCTCAAAGCCTTTAACCAAAGGATTCCTG
ATTTCCACAGTTCTCGTCATCAGCTCTCTGGTTGCTTTAGCTAATACACCATAAGCATTTTCCCTACTGA
TGTTCATCATCTGAGCGTATTGGTTATAAGTGAACGATACCGTCCGTTCTTTCCTTGTAGGGTTTTCAAT
CGTGGGGTTGAGTAGTGCCACACAGCATAAAATTAGCTTGGTTTCATGCTCCGTTAAGTCATAGCGACTA
ATCGCTAGTTCATTTGCTTTGAAAACAACTAATTCAGACATACATCTCAATTGGTCTAGGTGATTTTAAT
CACTATACCAATTGAGATGGGCTAGTCAATGATAATTACTAGTCCTTTTCCTTTGAGTTGTGGGTATCTG
TAAATTCTGCTAGACCTTTGCTGGAAAACTTGTAAATTCTGCTAGACCCTCTGTAAATTCCGCTAGACCT
TTGTGTGTTTTTTTTGTTTATATTCAAGTGGTTATAATTTATAGAATAAAGAAAGAATAAAAAAAGATAA
AAAGAATAGATCCCAGCCCTGTGTATAACTCACTACTTTAGTCAGTTCCGCAGTATTACAAAAGGATGTC
GCAAACGCTGTTTGCTCCTCTACAAAACAGACCTTAAAACCCTAAAGGCTTAAGTAGCACCCTCGCAAGC
TCGGGCAAATCGCTGAATATTCCTTTTGTCTCCGACCATCAGGCACCTGAGTCGCTGTCTTTTTCGTGAC
ATTCAGTTCGCTGCGCTCACGGCTCTGGCAGTGAATGGGGGTAAATGGCACTACAGGCGCCTTTTATGGA
TTCATGCAAGGAAACTACCCATAATACAAGAAAAGCCCGTCACGGGCTTCTCAGGGCGTTTTATGGCGGG
TCTGCTATGTGGTGCTATCTGACTTTTTGCTGTTCAGCAGTTCCTGCCCTCTGATTTTCCAGTCTGACCA
CTTCGGATTATCCCGTGACAGGTCATTCAGACTGGCTAATGCACCCAGTAAGGCAGCGGTATCATCAACA
GGCTTACCCGTCTTACTGTCAAGAGGACATCCGGTCAAATAAAACGAAAGGCTCAGTCGAAAGACTGGGC
CTTTCGTTTTGCTGAGGAGACTTAGGGACCCTACAACACGCACGGTGTTACATTAGGCACCCCGGGCTTT
ACACTTTATGCTTCCGGCTCGTATGTTGTGTCGACCGACCTGCAGGTGCAGTAAGGAGGAAAAAAAAA
[85 nt withheld, positions 1889-1973]
C
[98 nt withheld, positions 1975-2072]
A
[305 nt withheld, positions 2074-2378]
G
[176 nt withheld, positions 2380-2555]
CCAATCGTCTGACCTGCCTCAACCTCCTGTC
[82 nt withheld, positions 2587-2668]
GCTCTGAGGGA
[161 nt withheld, positions 2680-2840]
T
[41 nt withheld, positions 2842-2882]
T
[62 nt withheld, positions 2884-2945]
A
[35 nt withheld, positions 2947-2981]
CCTCCCTCAATCGGTTGAATGTCGCCCTTTTGTCTTTGGCGCTGGTAAACCTTACGAGTTCAGTATCGAC
TGCGATAAGATCAACCTGTTCCGC
[50 nt withheld, positions 3076-3125]
T
[37 nt withheld, positions 3127-3163]
GAAATTTGGAAACTTTTTGCTTACATACCAACCTCCCCAATTTTCCCAAACAGAGGTAATGAAACGTTTG
GTTAAATTAGGTCGCATCTCTGAGGAGTGTGGTTTTGATACCGTATGGTTACTGGAGCATCATTTCACGG
AGTTTGGTTTGCTTGGTAACCCTTATGTCGCTGCTGCATATTTACTTGGCGCGACTAAAAAATTGAATGT
AGGAACTGCCGCTATTGTTCTTCCCACAGCCCATCCAGTACGCCAACTTGAAGATGTGAATTTATTGGAT
CAAATGTCAAAAGGACGATTTCGGTTTGGTATTTGCCGAGGGCTTTACAACAAGGACTTTCGCGTATTCG
GCACAGATATGAATAACAGTCGCGCCTTAGCGGAATGCTGGTACGGGCTGATAAAGAATGGCATGACAGA
GGGATATATGGAAGCTGATAATGAACATATCAAGTTCCATAAGGTAAAAGTAAACCCCGCGGCGTATAGC
AGAGGTGGCGCACCGGTTTATGTGGTGGCTGAATCAGCTTCGACGACTGAGTGGGCTGCTCAATTTGGCC
TACCGATGATATTAAGTTGGATTATAAATACTAACGAAAAGAAAGCACAACTTGAGCTTTATAATGAAGT
GGCTCAAGAATATGGGCACGATATTCATAATATCGACCATTGCTTATCATATATAACATCTGTAGATCAT
GACTCAATTAAAGCGAAAGAGATTTGCCGGAAATTTCTGGGGCATTGGTATGATTCTTATGTGAATGCTA
CGACTATTTTTGATGATTCAGACCAAACAAGAGGTTATGATTTCAATAAAGGGCAGTGGCGTGACTTTGT
ATTAAAAGGACATAAAGATACTAATCGCCGTATTGATTACAGTTACGAAATCAATCCCGTGGGAACGCCG
CAGGAATGTATTGACATAATTCAAAAAGACATTGATGCTACAGGAATATCAAATATTTGTTGTGGATTTG
AAGCTAATGGAACAGTAGACGAAATTATTGCTTCCATGAAGCTCTTCCAGTCTGATGTCATGCCATTTCT
TAAAGAAAAACAACGTTCGCTATTATATTATGGCGGTGGCGGTAGCGGCGGTGGCGGTAGCGGCGGTGGC
GGTAGCGGCGGTGGCGGTAGCAAATTTGGATTGTTCTTCCTTAACTTCATCAATTCAACAACTGTTCAAG
AACAGAGTATAGTTCGCATGCAGGAAATAACGGAGTATGTTGATAAGTTGAATTTTGAACAGATTTTAGT
GTATGAAAATCATTTTTCAGATAATGGTGTTGTCGGCGCTCCTCTGACTGTTTCTGGTTTTCTGCTCGGT
TTAACAGAGAAAATTAAAATTGGTTCATTAAATCACATCATTACAACTCATCATCCTGTCCGCATAGCGG
AGGAAGCTTGCTTATTGGATCAGTTAAGTGAAGGGAGATTTATTTTAGGGTTTAGTGATTGCGAAAAAAA
AGATGAAATGCATTTTTTTAATCGCCCGGTTGAATATCAACAGCAACTATTTGAAGAGTGTTATGAAATC
ATTAACGATGCTTTAACAACAGGCTATTGTAATCCAGATAACGATTTTTATAGCTTCCCTAAAATATCTG
TAAATCCCCATGCTTATACGCCAGGCGGACCTCGGAAATATGTAACAGCAACCAGTCATCATATTGTTGA
GTGGGCGGCCAAAAAAGGTATTCCTCTCATCTTTAAGTGGGATGATTCTAATGATGTTAGATATGAATAT
GCTGAAAGATATAAAGCCGTTGCGGATAAATATGACGTTGACCTATCAGAGATAGACCATCAGTTAATGA
TATTAGTTAACTATAACGAAGATAGTAATAAAGCTAAACAAGAGACGCGTGCATTTATTAGTGATTATGT
TCTTGAAATGCACCCTAATGAAAATTTCGAAAATAAACTTGAAGAAATAATTGCAGAAAACGCTGTCGGA
AATTATACGGAGTGTATAACTGCGGCTAAGTTGGCAATTGAAAAGTGTGGTGCGAAAAGTGTATTGCTGT
CCTTTGAACCAATGAATGATTTGATGAGCCAAAAAAATGTAATCAATATTGTTGATGATAATATTAAGAA
GTACCACACGGAATATACCTAAACGGAGCCAATGTACGCAAAAAACCCCGCTTCAGCGGGGTTTTTTCGC
CAAAAAAAACCCCGCCCTGTCAGGGGCGGGGTTTTTTTTTAGGGCCCTACTGACTGTTACGTGCGATAGT
TGATGCTAATCGGACTAGACAGCAGACCATACAGGTAATGGCCCGCATAAACCGTGATGGTGTAATCCAC
ACCCGGTTTCAGGCCGCTAATCGTTGCGGTAGATTTGCTACCCGGAACGGTAAATTCCTGCACCGGAGAA
TTACCGCCCGTTTCGCCATAGGTGATACGGTAGTAGTAAACGTAGTAGCTACTAGAGTACGCATCCCAGC
TAATCAGCAGACTCGTCGGGGTGGCCGCAACCACTTCCAGGTTGGTCGGCACGCTACTACCAGAGCTGCC
CAAGTCCTCTTCAGAAATAAGCTTTTGTTCCGCGGCCGC
[273 nt withheld, positions 5723-5995]
TTTTTTTTCCTCCTTATAAGGGGGTAGGGGGTCTAGATTTTTGTCGAACTATTCATTTCACTTTTCTCTA
TCACTGATAGGGAGTGGTAAAATAACTCTATCAATGATAGAGTGTCAATCTCTATCACTGATAGGGATCA
TCTGGCCATTCGATGGACTTAATTAACGGCACTGCGAAAAAACCCCGCCGAAGCGGGGTTTTTTGCGAAA
TATAATGACCCTCTTGATAACCCAAGAGGGCATTTTTTAATGCCCATGGCGTTTACCAATGCTTAATCAG
TGAGGCACCTATCTCAGCGATCTGTCTATTTCGTTCATCCATAGTTGCCTGACTCCCCGTCGTGTAGATA
ACTACGATACGGGAGGGCTTACCATCTGGCCCCAGTGCTGCAATGATACCGCGAGACCCACGCTCACCGG
CTCCAGATTTATCAGCAATAAACCAGCCAGCCGGAAGGGCCGAGCGCAGAAGTGGTCCTGCAACTTTATC
CGCCTCCATCCAGTCTATTAATTGTTGCCGGGAAGCTAGAGTAAGTAGTTCGCCAGTTAATAGTTTGCGC
AACGTTGTTGCCATTGCTACAGGCATCGTGGTGTCACGCTCGTCGTTTGGTATGGCTTCATTCAGCTCCG
GTTCCCAACGATCAAGGCGAGTTACATGATCCCCCATGTTGTGCAAAAAAGCGGTTAGCTCCTTCGGTCC
TCCGATCGTTGTCAGAAGTAAGTTGGCCGCAGTGTTATCACTCATGGTTATGGCAGCACTGCATAATTCT
CTTACTGTCATGCCATCCGTAAGATGCTTTTCTGTGACTGGTGAGTACTCAACCAAGTCATTCTGAGAAT
AGTGTATGCGGCGACCGAGTTGCTCTTGCCCGGCGTCAATACGGGATAATACCGCGCCACATAGCAGAAC
TTTAAAAGTGCTCATCATTGGAAAACGTTCTTCGGGGCGAAAACTCTCAAGGATCTTACCGCTGTTGAGA
TCCAGTTCGATGTAACCCACTCGTGCACCCAACTGATCTTCAGCATCTTTTACTTTCACCAGCGTTTCTG
GGTGAGCAAAAACAGGAAGGCAAAATGCCGCAAAAAAGGGAATAAGGGCGACACGGAAATGTTGAATACT
CATACTCTTCCTTTTTCAATATTATTGAAGCATTTATCAGGGTTATTGTCTCATGAGCGGATACATATTT
GAATGTATTTAGAAAAATAAACAAATAGGGGTTCCGCGCACATTTCCCCGAAAAGTGCCACCTGACGTCT
AAGAAACCATTATTATCATGACATTAACCTATAAAAATAGGCGTATCACGAGGCCCTTAGGCCAAATAGG
CCGT
Features (pLannotate 1.2.2; 15 found; start..end, strand, type, name):
      1..951     -  CDS            Rep101: RepA protein needed for replication with the pSC101 origin; rep101
    999..1221    -  rep_origin     pSC101 ori: low-copy replication origin that requires the Rep101 protein
   1716..1760    +  terminator     rrnB T1 terminator: transcription terminator T1 from the E. coli rrnB gene
   1818..1848    +  promoter       lac promoter: promoter for the E. coli lac operon
   1889..3162    +  CDS            M13 gene III (fragment) (sequence partly withheld): pIII; III; minor coat protein
   3162..4241    +  CDS            luxA (sequence partly withheld): LUXA1_PHOLU - Experimental evidence at protein level: Swiss-Prot protein existence level 1. Light-emitting reaction in luminous bacteria. From Photorhabdus luminescens (Xenorhabdus luminescens).
   4305..5285    +  CDS            LuxB: LuxB luciferase subunit; luxB; from the Photorhabdus luminescens bioluminescence operon
   5393..5680    -  CDS            FN1 (fragment): FINC_HUMAN - Also known as FN. Experimental evidence at protein level: Swiss-Prot protein existence level 1. [Anastellin]: Binds fibronectin and induces fibril formation. This fibronectin polymer, named superfibronectin, exhibits enhanced adhesive properties. Both anastellin and superfibronectin inhibit tumor growth, angiogenesis and metastasis. Anastellin activates p38 MAPK and inhibits lysophospholipid signaling. From Homo sapiens (Human).
   5684..5710    -  CDS            Myc (fragment): Myc (human c-Myc proto-oncogene) epitope tag
   5723..5995    -  CDS            rpoZ (sequence withheld): RPOZ_ECO24 - Experimental evidence at protein level: Swiss-Prot protein existence level 1. Promotes RNA polymerase assembly. Latches the N- and C- terminal regions of the beta' subunit thereby facilitating its interaction with the beta and alpha subunits. From Escherichia coli O139:H28 (strain E24377A / ETEC).
   6051..6078    -  protein_bind   tetracycline response element (fragment): contains seven copies of the tetracycline operator tetO tetracycline repressor TetR
   6079..6113    -  promoter       tetA promoter: contains a tet operator sequence that enables repression by TetR
   6113..6133    -  promoter       PLtetO-1 promoter (fragment): modified phage lambda PL promoter with tet operator sites (Lutz and Bujard, 1997)
   6258..7118    -  CDS            AmpR: β-lactamase; bla; confers resistance to ampicillin, carbenicillin, and related antibiotics
   7119..7223    -  promoter       AmpR promoter: bla
