[The description below was written by a language model from this plasmid's Addgene catalogue record and pLannotate feature annotations shown in this document.]
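Description:
pAB042a is a low-copy bacterial expression plasmid built on a pSC101 backbone, replicating in E. coli through the pSC101 origin together with its required Rep101 (RepA) protein and selected with ampicillin via a β-lactamase cassette driven by its own promoter. The annotated sequence is about 7.3 kb, and the record lists its purpose as directed evolution of protein-protein interactions. It comes from work on continuous evolution of Bacillus thuringiensis toxins.

The payload consists of two divergently oriented units. In one, a lac-derived promoter (Plac62), placed downstream of an rrnB T1 terminator that insulates it from upstream transcription, drives M13 gene III followed by the luxA and luxB luciferase subunits. pIII is the minor coat protein needed for filamentous phage infectivity, so this cassette couples promoter activation both to production of infectious phage and to a luminescent readout. In the other unit, a tet-operator-containing promoter (Ptet), repressible by TetR, expresses E. coli rpoZ, the ω subunit of RNA polymerase, fused through a Myc epitope tag to YSX1. The annotation matches this segment to a fragment of human fibronectin, consistent with a fibronectin-domain-based binder, although the record does not define YSX1 further.

This layout fits a bacterial two-hybrid selection circuit. The rpoZ fusion would recruit RNA polymerase to Plac62 when its fused domain interacts with a partner protein tethered near the promoter, switching on gene III and luxAB. That DNA-bound partner is not encoded on this plasmid and is not described in the record, so it is presumably supplied separately, for example by the evolving phage.
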