Addgene plasmid #79192: pAB042a
Purpose: Directed Evolution of Protein-Protein Interactions
Depositing lab: David Liu. Depositing organization: Harvard University. Publication: Continuous evolution of Bacillus thuringiensis toxins overcomes insect resistance. Badran AH, Guzov VM, Huai Q, Kemp MM, Vishwanath P, Kain W, Nance AM, Evdokimov A, Moshiri F, Turner KH, Wang P, Malvar T, Liu DR. Nature. 2016 May 5;533(7601):58-63. doi: 10.1038/nature17938. Epub 2016 Apr 27. PubMed 27120167.
Backbone
  Vector backbone: SC101
  Backbone manufacturer: David Liu Lab
  Backbone size w/o insert (bp): 2992
  Vector type: Bacterial Expression
Growth in bacteria
  Bacterial resistance: Ampicillin, 100 μg/mL
  Growth temperature: 37°C
  Growth strain: NEB Turbo
  Copy number: Low Copy
Gene/Insert
  Gene/Insert name: Plac62 gIII, luxAB; Ptet rpoZ-YSX1
  Species: Synthetic
  Promoter: Plac62; Ptet
  Cloning method: Ligation Independent Cloning
  Sequencing primers: 5′ n/a; 3′ n/a
Terms and licenses: Academic/Nonprofit Terms; Industry Terms: Not Available to Industry
How to cite: pAB042a was a gift from David Liu (Addgene plasmid # 79192 ; http://n2t.net/addgene:79192 ; RRID:Addgene_79192)
