>Addgene plasmid #79192 | pAB042a | addgene partial sequence | sequence record 151071 | pCL52_2-F 5'-GCTTCTCAGGGCGTTTTATG-3'
TTTTTGCTGTTCGCAGTTCCTGCCCTCTGATTTTCCAGTCTGACCACTTCGGATTATCCCGTGACAGGTC
ATTCAGACTGGCTAATGCACCCAGTAAGGCAGCGGTATCATCAACAGGCTTACCCGTCTTACTGTCAAGA
GGACATCCGGTCAAATAAAACGAAAGGCTCAGTCGAAAGACTGGGCCTTTCGTTTTGCTGAGGAGACTTA
GGGACCCTACAACACGCACGGTGTTACATTAGGCACCCCGGGCTTTACACTTTATGCTTCCGGCTCGTAT
GTTGTGTCGACCGACCTGCAGGTGCAGTAAGGAGGAAAAAAAAA
[85 nt withheld, positions 325-409]
C
[98 nt withheld, positions 411-508]
A
[248 nt withheld, positions 510-757]
