>Addgene plasmid #79192 | pAB042a | addgene partial sequence | sequence record 151072 | Amp-F 5'-AAGCCCTCCCGTATCGTAGT-3'
TATGGATGAACGAAATAGACAGATCGCTGAGATAGGTGCCTCACTGATTAAGCATTGGTAAACGCCATGG
GCATTAAAAAATGCCCTCTTGGGTTATCAAGAGGGTCATTATATTTCGCAAAAAACCCCGCTTCGGCGGG
GTTTTTTCGCAGTGCCGTTAATTAAGTCCATCGAATGGCCAGATGATCCCTATCAGTGATAGAGATTGAC
ACTCTATCATTGATAGAGTTATTTTACCACTCCCTATCAGTGATAGAGAAAAGTGAAATGAATAGTTCGA
CAAAAATCTAGACCCCCTACCCCCTTATAAGGAGGAAAAAAAA
[273 nt withheld, positions 324-596]
GCGGCCGCGGAACAAAAGCTTATTTCTGAAGAGGACTTGGGCAGCTCTGGTAGTAGCGTGCCGACCAACC
TGGAAGTGGTTGCGGCCACCCCGACGAGTCTGCTGATTAGCTGGGATGCGTACTCTAGTAGCTACTACGT
TTACTACTACCGTATCACCTATG
